>Addgene plasmid #32124 | 413-Met25 Kar2 TorsinADE E171Q HDEL | addgene partial sequence | sequence record 37463 | M13R
CATTACCCTCCTAAGGGACAAAAGCTGGAGCTCCGGATGCAAGGGTTCGAATCCCTTAGCTCTCATTATT
TTTTGCTTTTTCTCTTGAGGTCACATGATCGCAAAATGGCAAATGGCACGTGAAGCTGTCGATATTGGGG
AACTGTGGTGGTTGGCAAATGACTAATTAAGTTAGTCAAGGCGCCATCCTCATGAAAACTGTGTAACATA
ATAACCGAAGTGTCGAAAAGGTGGCACCTTGTCCAATTGAACACGCTCGATGAAAAAAATAAGATATATA
TAAGGTTAAGTAAAGCGTCTGTTAGAAAGGAAGTTTTTCCTTTTTCTTGCTCTCTTGTCTTTTCATCTAC
TATTTCCTTCGTGTAATACAGGGTCGTCAGATACATAGATACAATTCTATTACCCCCATCCATACTCTAG
AACTAGTGGATCCCCCATCACAAGTTTGTACAAAAAAGCAGGCTTCACAAAATGTTTTTCAACAGACTAA
GCGCTGGCAAGCTGCTGGTACCACTCTCCGTGGTCCTGTACGCCCTTTTCGTGGTAATATTACCTTTACA
GAATTCTTTCCACTCCTCCAATGTTTTAGTTAGAGGTGTGGAGCCCATCAGCCTGGGACTGGCCCTGGCC
GGCGTCCTCACCGGCTACATCTACCCGCGTCTCTACTGCCTCTTCGCCGAGTGCTGCGGGCAGAAGCGGA
GCCTTAGCCGGGAGGCACTGCAGAAGGATCTGGACGACAACCTCTTTGGACAGCATCTTGCAAAGAAAAT
CATCTTAAATGCCGTGTTTGGTTTCATAAACAACCCAAAGCCCAAGAAACCTCTCACGCTCTCCCTGCAC
GGGTGGACAGGCACCGGCAAAATTTCGTCAGCAGAATCATCGCAG
