>Addgene plasmid #32124 | 413-Met25 Kar2 TorsinADE E171Q HDEL | addgene partial sequence | sequence record 38282 | hTorA-Fwd 5'-TGCCGTGTTTGGTTTCATAA-3'
TCTCCCTGCACGGGTGGACAGGCACCGGCAAAAATTTCGTCAGCAAGATCATCGCAGAGAATATTTACGA
GGGTGGTCTGAACAGTGACTATGTCCACCTGTTTGTGGCCACATTGCACTTTCCACATGCTTCAAACATC
ACCTTGTACAAGGATCAGTTACAGTTGTGGATTCGAGGCAACGTGAGTGCCTGTGCGAGGTCCATCTTCA
TATTTGATCAAATGGATAAGATGCATGCAGGCCTCATAGATGCCATCAAGCCTTTCCTCGACTATTATGA
CCTGGTGGATGGGGTCTCCTACCAGAAAGCCATGTTCATATTTCTCAGCAATGCTGGAGCAGAAAGGATC
ACAGATGTGGCTTTGGATTTCTGGAGGAGTGGAAAGCAGAGGGAAGACATCAAGCTCAAAGACATTGAAC
ACGCGTTGTCTGTGTCGGTTTTCAATAACAAGAACAGTGGCTTCTGGCACAGCAGCTTAATTGACCGGAA
CCTCATTGATTATTTTGTTCCCTTCCTCCCCCTGGAATACAAACACCTAAAAATGTGTATCCGAGTGGAA
ATGCAGTCCCGAGGCTATGAAATTGATGAAGACATTGTAAGCAGAGTGGCTGAGATGACATTTTTCCCCA
AAGAGGAGAGAGTTTTCTCAGATAAAGGCTGCAAAACGGTGTTCACCAAGTTAGATTATTACTACGATGA
TCATGATGAATTGTGAAACCCAGCTTTCTTGTACAAAGTGGTGATGGGCTGCAGGAATTCGATATCAAGC
TTATCGATACCGTCGACCTCGAGTCATGTAATTAGTTATGTCACGCTTACATTCACGCCCTCCCCCCACA
TCCGCTCTAACCGAAAAGGAA
