[The description below was written by a language model from this plasmid's Addgene catalogue record.]
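Description:
413-Met25 Kar2 TorsinADE E171Q HDEL is a yeast expression plasmid built on the 413-Met25 backbone. It is propagated in E. coli as a high-copy plasmid under ampicillin selection and is maintained in yeast through the HIS3 auxotrophic marker. The backbone name indicates that expression is driven by the MET25 promoter, a methionine-repressible yeast promoter that allows expression to be tuned by the methionine content of the medium. No feature table accompanies the record, so the yeast replication element, the terminator and other backbone details are not explicitly stated.

The insert is human TorsinA (TOR1A), cloned between XbaI and XhoI sites that were both preserved. It carries two changes. One is deletion of a single glutamate at position 302 or 303, the "DE" (ΔE) lesion associated with DYT1 dystonia. The other is E171Q, a substitution generally understood to lie in the Walker B motif of this AAA+ ATPase and to impair ATP hydrolysis, although the record itself does not describe its effect. The protein is fused at its N terminus to a Kar2-derived element, presumably the signal sequence of the yeast ER chaperone Kar2 to direct import into the endoplasmic reticulum, though the exact extent of that segment is not given. At the C terminus it carries HDEL, the yeast ER retention and retrieval motif. Together these additions are designed to target the human protein to the yeast ER lumen and keep it there.

The associated publication title shows that the construct was used to test whether TorsinA variants affect ER stress or protein trafficking in a yeast model.
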