Addgene plasmid #32124: 413-Met25 Kar2 TorsinADE E171Q HDEL
Depositing lab: Susan Lindquist. Depositing organization: Massachusetts Institute of Technology. Publication: TorsinA and the TorsinA-Interacting Protein Printor Have No Impact on Endoplasmic Reticulum Stress or Protein Trafficking in Yeast. Valastyan JS, Lindquist S. PLoS One. 2011;6(7):e22744. Epub 2011 Jul 26. 10.1371/journal.pone.0022744 PubMed 21818381.
Backbone
  Vector backbone: 413-Met25
  Vector type: Yeast Expression
  Selectable markers: HIS3
Growth in bacteria
  Bacterial resistance: Ampicillin, 100 μg/mL
  Growth temperature: 37°C
  Growth strain: DH5alpha
  Copy number: High Copy
Gene/Insert
  Gene/Insert name: TorsinA
  Species: H. sapiens (human)
  Mutation: deletion of E at 302 or 303, E171Q
  Entrez Gene: TOR1A (a.k.a. AMC5, DQ2, DYT1)
  Tag / fusion protein: Kar2 (N terminal on insert); HDEL (C terminal on insert)
  Cloning method: Restriction Enzyme; 5′ cloning site XbaI (not destroyed); 3′ cloning site XhoI (not destroyed)
  Sequencing primers: 5′ m13-r; 3′ m13-f
Terms and licenses: Academic/Nonprofit Terms; Industry Terms: Not Available to Industry
How to cite: 413-Met25 Kar2 TorsinADE E171Q HDEL was a gift from Susan Lindquist (Addgene plasmid # 32124 ; http://n2t.net/addgene:32124 ; RRID:Addgene_32124)
